Addgene plasmid #168083: cyterm-ymtq2 pDRF1-GW
Purpose: Expresses Cyterm-ymTq2 to check for monomericity.
Depositing lab: Bas Teusink. Depositing organization: Vrije Universiteit Amsterdam. Publication: In vivo characterisation of fluorescent proteins in budding yeast. Botman D, de Groot DH, Schmidt P, Goedhart J, Teusink B. Sci Rep. 2019 Feb 19;9(1):2234. doi: 10.1038/s41598-019-38913-z. PubMed 30783202.
Backbone
  Vector backbone: pDRF1-GW
  Vector type: Yeast Expression
  Selectable markers: URA3
Growth in bacteria
  Bacterial resistance: Ampicillin, 100 μg/mL
  Growth temperature: 37°C
  Growth strain: DH5alpha
  Copy number: High Copy
Gene/Insert
  Gene/Insert name: cyterm-ymTq2
  Species: Synthetic
  Cloning method: Restriction Enzyme; 5′ cloning site Unknown (unknown if destroyed); 3′ cloning site Unknown (unknown if destroyed)
Terms and licenses: Academic/Nonprofit Terms; Industry Terms: Not Available to Industry
How to cite: cyterm-ymtq2 pDRF1-GW was a gift from Bas Teusink (Addgene plasmid # 168083 ; http://n2t.net/addgene:168083 ; RRID:Addgene_168083)
