[The description below was written by a language model from this plasmid's Addgene catalogue record and pLannotate feature annotations shown in this document.]
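Description:
cyterm-ymtq2 pDRF1-GW is a yeast expression plasmid of about 7.9 kb built on the Gateway-adapted pDRF1-GW backbone, an E. coli/Saccharomyces cerevisiae shuttle vector. In bacteria it replicates from a high-copy ColE1/pUC-type origin and is selected with ampicillin through the β-lactamase gene. An f1 origin and remnants of lac and pBluescript cloning-vector sequence are also present. In yeast it is maintained episomally by the 2μ origin and selected by uracil prototrophy through the URA3 marker with its own promoter, which is also counterselectable with 5-FOA.

The insert lies on the reverse strand between attB1 and attB2 sites, which are left after Gateway recombination into the destination vector (although the catalogue lists restriction cloning with unknown sites). It encodes a short N-terminal fragment of rabbit cytochrome P450 2C1 (the "CyTERM" segment), followed by a linker of multiple-cloning-site origin and the cyan fluorescent protein mTurquoise2. The name "ymTq2" suggests a yeast-adapted version, and the insert is recorded as synthetic. The ADH1 terminator, with a fragment of the ADH1 coding region, lies downstream of the fusion. The annotation does not identify the yeast promoter driving expression. The region upstream of attB1 carries only small yeast genomic matches, including a BRP1 fragment.

The stated purpose is to test the monomericity of the fluorescent protein in yeast. In assays of this kind, the CyTERM segment anchors the fluorescent protein on the cytoplasmic face of the endoplasmic reticulum. Any tendency to oligomerise then shows up as abnormal, stacked membrane structures. The plasmid comes from a study that characterised fluorescent proteins in vivo in budding yeast.
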