Features (pLannotate 1.2.2; 28 found; start..end, strand, type, name):
     41..124     -  CDS            YG007_YEAST: Protein predicted: Swiss-Prot protein existence level 4. From Saccharomyces cerevisiae (strain ATCC 204508 / S288c) (Baker's yeast).
    229..245     +  promoter       ARG4 promoter (fragment): S. cerevisiae ARG4
    347..601     +  CDS            BRP1 (fragment): BRP1_YEAST - Protein predicted: Swiss-Prot protein existence level 4. From Saccharomyces cerevisiae (strain ATCC 204508 / S288c) (Baker's yeast).
    612..1040    +  rep_origin     f1 ori (sequence partly withheld): f1 bacteriophage origin of replication; arrow indicates direction of (+) strand synthesis
   1121..1137    -  protein_bind   lac operator: The lac repressor binds to the lac operator to inhibit transcription in E. coli. This inhibition can be relieved by adding lactose or isopropyl-β-D-thiogalactopyranoside (IPTG). lac repressor encoded by lacI
   1145..1175    -  promoter       lac promoter: promoter for the E. coli lac operon
   1190..1211    -  protein_bind   CAP binding site: CAP binding activates transcription in the presence of cAMP. E. coli catabolite activator protein
   1224..1316    -  CDS            lacI (fragment): lac repressor; lacI; The lac repressor binds to the lac operator to inhibit transcription in E. coli. This inhibition can be relieved by adding lactose or isopropyl-β-D-thiogalactopyranoside (IPTG).
   1499..2087    -  rep_origin     ori: high-copy-number ColE1/pMB1/pBR322/pUC origin of replication
   2258..3118    -  CDS            AmpR: β-lactamase; bla; confers resistance to ampicillin, carbenicillin, and related antibiotics
   3119..3223    -  promoter       AmpR promoter: bla
   3334..3549    +  promoter       URA3 promoter: S. cerevisiae URA3
   3550..4353    +  CDS            URA3: orotidine-5'-phosphate decarboxylase, required for uracil biosynthesis; S. cerevisiae URA3; yeast auxotrophic marker, counterselectable with 5-fluoroorotic acid (5-FOA)
   4443..4459    +  promoter       tet promoter (fragment): E. coli promoter for tetracycline efflux protein gene
   4464..5810    +  rep_origin     2μ ori: yeast 2μ plasmid origin of replication
   5964..6047    -  CDS            RAF1 (fragment): RAF_YEAST - Experimental evidence at transcript level: Swiss-Prot protein existence level 2. Antagonizes transcriptional repression of recombinase FLP by REP1-REP2. May play a role in plasmid partitioning. From Saccharomyces cerevisiae (strain ATCC 204508 / S288c) (Baker's yeast).
   6052..6103    +  misc_feature   bom (fragment): basis of mobility region from pBR322
   6109..6266    -  CDS            lacZα (fragment): LacZα fragment of β-galactosidase; lacZ fragment
   6274..6461    -  terminator     ADH1 terminator: S. cerevisiae ADH1; transcription terminator for the S. cerevisiae alcohol dehydrogenase 1 (ADH1) gene
   6465..6608    -  CDS            ADH1 (fragment): ADH1_YEAST - Also known as ADC1. Experimental evidence at protein level: Swiss-Prot protein existence level 1. This isozyme preferentially catalyzes the conversion of primary unbranched alcohols to their corresponding aldehydes. Also shows activity toward secondary alcohols. From Saccharomyces cerevisiae (strain ATCC 204508 / S288c) (Baker's yeast).
   6609..6627    +  promoter       T7 promoter: promoter for bacteriophage T7 RNA polymerase
   6636..6662    -  misc_feature   MCS (fragment): pBluescript multiple cloning site
   6690..6714    +  protein_bind   attB2: mutant version of attB; recombination site for the Gateway® BP reaction BP Clonase™
   6726..7442    -  CDS            mTurquoise2: mTurquoise2 is a basic (constitutively fluorescent) cyan fluorescent protein published in 2012, derived from Aequorea victoria. It is reported to be a rapidly-maturing monomer with very low acid sensitivity.
   7456..7499    -  misc_feature   MCS (fragment): multiple cloning site
   7494..7580    -  CDS            CYP2C1 (fragment): CP2C1_RABIT - Experimental evidence at protein level: Swiss-Prot protein existence level 1. Cytochromes P450 are a group of heme-thiolate monooxygenases. In liver microsomes, this enzyme is involved in an NADPH-dependent electron transport pathway. It oxidizes a variety of structurally unrelated compounds, including steroids, fatty acids, and xenobiotics. From Oryctolagus cuniculus (Rabbit).
   7624..7647    -  misc_feature   MCS (fragment): multiple cloning site
   7648..7672    -  protein_bind   attB1: mutant version of attB; recombination site for the Gateway® BP reaction BP Clonase™
>Addgene plasmid #168083 | cyterm-ymtq2 pDRF1-GW | addgene full sequence | sequence record 332367 | Addgene NGS Result
GTGTTATAGGAAAGAAAGAGAAAAAATTTAAGAGAAATTAGATGTTAGACGATAATGATAGGACATTTGA
AAATAATACAATATTTGGCCTTTTTATATAATCGAAACTAATGGAGGGGAGCATAAGCGGTACCCACCAT
CGACCACGTTTCGTCACCGGTCATAATTGGAATAAACAAAACAAACAAACGAACTAAAGAGTGTGAGAGT
AACAATTTCCACAGAGGTAAAAAAAAAAAAAAGGAAAACAGAAACAAAAAAAGCTCATAGTTCTACTATA
GCTTCTTCAGACTTTCTGTGAACGAGGGAAAAAGACAACAAAAAAGCAATGGATAAACGGTCTCGATCGA
GGCCTGGAAGTGCCGCATTAGGAAATACAGATGCAATGCGCGCGAGTTTACGAAATTCTCGCAGGAGTTT
CTCCGGCCATGTGCGGCTGGTTCTACGTCTCGTGTATGGGTTTATTTCTGCGGTAATTATCGCCGGATCT
CCGCTTCGAGACCGGGTTTGTTTTCAAATTACCGGAAAAGGTCAGGCAAAACAGAGTGATGTATGGGTGA
TCCCAGCAATGCCTGTTTATGTTTCTCCGTTTCAGGAAGCTTGGCGAATGG
[124 nt withheld, positions 612-735]
C
[91 nt withheld, positions 737-827]
A
[49 nt withheld, positions 829-877]
CCTTTGACGTTGGAGTCCACGTTCTTT
[37 nt withheld, positions 905-941]
ACCCTATCTCGGTCTATTCTTTTGATTTATAAGGGATTTTGCCGATTTCGGCCTATTGGTTAAAAAATGA
GCTGATTTAACAAAAATTTAACGCGAATTTTAACAAAATATTAACGCTTACAATTTCCTGATGCGGTAAG
CTTGGCGTAATCATGGTCATAGCTGTTTCCTGTGTGAAATTGTTATCCGCTCACAATTCCACACAACATA
CGAGCCGGAAGCATAAAGTGTAAAGCCTGGGGTGCCTAATGAGTGAGCTAACTCACATTAATTGCGTTGC
GCTCACTGCCCGCTTTCCAGTCGGGAAACCTGTCGTGCCAGCTGCATTAATGAATCGGCCAACGCGCGGG
GAGAGGCGGTTTGCGTATTGGGCGCTCTTCCGCTTCCTCGCTCACTGACTCGCTGCGCTCGGTCGTTCGG
CTGCGGCGAGCGGTATCAGCTCACTCAAAGGCGGTAATACGGTTATCCACAGAATCAGGGGATAACGCAG
GAAAGAACATGTGAGCAAAAGGCCAGCAAAAGGCCAGGAACCGTAAAAAGGCCGCGTTGCTGGCGTTTTT
CCATAGGCTCCGCCCCCCTGACGAGCATCACAAAAATCGACGCTCAAGTCAGAGGTGGCGAAACCCGACA
GGACTATAAAGATACCAGGCGTTTCCCCCTGGAAGCTCCCTCGTGCGCTCTCCTGTTCCGACCCTGCCGC
TTACCGGATACCTGTCCGCCTTTCTCCCTTCGGGAAGCGTGGCGCTTTCTCATAGCTCACGCTGTAGGTA
TCTCAGTTCGGTGTAGGTCGTTCGCTCCAAGCTGGGCTGTGTGCACGAACCCCCCGTTCAGCCCGACCGC
TGCGCCTTATCCGGTAACTATCGTCTTGAGTCCAACCCGGTAAGACACGACTTATCGCCACTGGCAGCAG
CCACTGGTAACAGGATTAGCAGAGCGAGGTATGTAGGCGGTGCTACAGAGTTCTTGAAGTGGTGGCCTAA
CTACGGCTACACTAGAAGAACAGTATTTGGTATCTGCGCTCTGCTGAAGCCAGTTACCTTCGGAAAAAGA
GTTGGTAGCTCTTGATCCGGCAAACAAACCACCGCTGGTAGCGGTGGTTTTTTTGTTTGCAAGCAGCAGA
TTACGCGCAGAAAAAAAGGATCTCAAGAAGATCCTTTGATCTTTTCTACGGGGTCTGACGCTCAGTGGAA
CGAAAACTCACGTTAAGGGATTTTGGTCATGAGATTATCAAAAAGGATCTTCACCTAGATCCTTTTAAAT
TAAAAATGAAGTTTTAAATCAATCTAAAGTATATATGAGTAAACTTGGTCTGACAGTTACCAATGCTTAA
TCAGTGAGGCACCTATCTCAGCGATCTGTCTATTTCGTTCATCCATAGTTGCCTGACTCCCCGTCGTGTA
GATAACTACGATACGGGAGGGCTTACCATCTGGCCCCAGTGCTGCAATGATACCGCGAGACCCACGCTCA
CCGGCTCCAGATTTATCAGCAATAAACCAGCCAGCCGGAAGGGCCGAGCGCAGAAGTGGTCCTGCAACTT
TATCCGCCTCCATCCAGTCTATTAATTGTTGCCGGGAAGCTAGAGTAAGTAGTTCGCCAGTTAATAGTTT
GCGCAACGTTGTTGCCATTGCTACAGGCATCGTGGTGTCACGCTCGTCGTTTGGTATGGCTTCATTCAGC
TCCGGTTCCCAACGATCAAGGCGAGTTACATGATCCCCCATGTTGTGCAAAAAAGCGGTTAGCTCCTTCG
GTCCTCCGATCGTTGTCAGAAGTAAGTTGGCCGCAGTGTTATCACTCATGGTTATGGCAGCACTGCATAA
TTCTCTTACTGTCATGCCATCCGTAAGATGCTTTTCTGTGACTGGTGAGTACTCAACCAAGTCATTCTGA
GAATAGTGTATGCGGCGACCGAGTTGCTCTTGCCCGGCGTCAATACGGGATAATACCGCGCCACATAGCA
GAACTTTAAAAGTGCTCATCATTGGAAAACGTTCTTCGGGGCGAAAACTCTCAAGGATCTTACCGCTGTT
GAGATCCAGTTCGATGTAACCCACTCGTGCACCCAACTGATCTTCAGCATCTTTTACTTTCACCAGCGTT
TCTGGGTGAGCAAAAACAGGAAGGCAAAATGCCGCAAAAAAGGGAATAAGGGCGACACGGAAATGTTGAA
TACTCATACTCTTCCTTTTTCAATATTATTGAAGCATTTATCAGGGTTATTGTCTCATGAGCGGATACAT
ATTTGAATGTATTTAGAAAAATAAACAAATAGGGGTTCCGCGCACATTTCCCCGAAAAGTGCCACCTGAC
GTCTAAGAAACCATTATTATCATGACATTAACCTATAAAAATAGGCGTATCACGAGGCCCTTTCGTCTTC
AAGAATTAGCTTTTCAATTCATCATTTTTTTTTTATTCTTTTTTTTGATTTCGGTTTCCTTGAAATTTTT
TTGATTCGGTAATCTCCGAACAGAAGGAAGAACGAAGGAAGGAGCACAGACTTAGATTGGTATATATACG
CATATGTAGTGTTGAAGAAACATGAAATTGCCCAGTATTCTTAACCCAACTGCACAGAACAAAAACATGC
AGGAAACGAAGATAAATCATGTCGAAAGCTACATATAAGGAACGTGCTGCTACTCATCCTAGTCCTGTTG
CTGCCAAGCTATTTAATATCATGCACGAAAAGCAAACAAACTTGTGTGCTTCATTGGATGTTCGTACCAC
CAAGGAATTACTGGAGTTAGTTGAAGCATTAGGTCCCAAAATTTGTTTACTAAAAACACATGTGGATATC
TTGACTGATTTTTCCATGGAGGGCACAGTTAAGCCGCTAAAGGCATTATCCGCCAAGTACAATTTTTTAC
TCTTCGAAGACAGAAAATTTGCTGACATTGGTAATACAGTCAAATTGCAGTACTCTGCGGGTGTATACAG
AATAGCAGAATGGGCAGACATTACGAATGCACACGGTGTGGTGGGCCCAGGTATTGTTAGCGGTTTGAAG
CAGGCGGCAGAAGAAGTAACAAAGGAACCTAGAGGCCTTTTGATGTTAGCAGAATTGTCATGCAAGGGCT
CCCTATCTACTGGAGAATATACTAAGGGTACTGTTGACATTGCGAAGAGCGACAAAGATTTTGTTATCGG
CTTTATTGCTCAAAGAGACATGGGTGGAAGAGATGAAGGTTACGATTGGTTGATTATGACACCCGGTGTG
GGTTTAGATGACAAGGGAGACGCATTGGGTCAACAGTATAGAACCGTGGATGATGTGGTCTCTACAGGAT
CTGACATTATTATTGTTGGAAGAGGACTATTTGCAAAGGGAAGGGATGCTAAGGTAGAGGGTGAACGTTA
CAGAAAAGCAGGCTGGGAAGCATATTTGAGAAGATGCGGCCAGCAAAACTAAAAAACTGTATTATAAGTA
AATGCATGTATACTAAACTCACAAATTAGAGCTTCAATTTAATTATATCAGTTATTACCCAATTCTCATG
TTTGACAGCTTATCATCGGATCGATCCAATATCAAAGGAAATGATAGCATTGAAGGATGAGACTAATCCA
ATTGAGGAGTGGCAGCATATAGAACAGCTAAAGGGTAGTGCTGAAGGAAGCATACGATACCCCGCATGGA
ATGGGATAATATCACAGGAGGTACTAGACTACCTTTCATCCTACATAAATAGACGCATATAAGTACGCAT
TTAAGCATAAACACGCACTATGCCGTTCTTCTCATGTATATATATATACAGGCAACACGCAGATATAGGT
GCGACGTGAACAGTGAGCTGTATGTGCGCAGCTCGCGTTGCATTTTCGGAAGCGCTCGTTTTCGGAAACG
CTTTGAAGTTCCTATTCCGAAGTTCCTATTCTCTAGCTAGAAAGTATAGGAACTTCAGAGCGCTTTTGAA
AACCAAAAGCGCTCTGAAGACGCACTTTCAAAAAACCAAAAACGCACCGGACTGTAACGAGCTACTAAAA
TATTGCGAATACCGCTTCCACAAACATTGCTCAAAAGTATCTCTTTGCTATATATCTCTGTGCTATATCC
CTATATAACCTACCCATCCACCTTTCGCTCCTTGAACTTGCATCTAAACTCGACCTCTACATTTTTTATG
TTTATCTCTAGTATTACTCTTTAGACAAAAAAATTGTAGTAAGAACTATTCATAGAGTGAATCGAAAACA
ATACGAAAATGTAAACATTTCCTATACGTAGTATATAGAGACAAAATAGAAGAAACCGTTCATAATTTTC
TGACCAATGAAGAATCATCAACGCTATCACTTTCTGTTCACAAAGTATGCGCAATCCACATCGGTATAGA
ATATAATCGGGGATGCCTTTATCTTGAAAAAATGCACCCGCAGCTTCGCTAGTAATCAGTAAACGCGGGA
AGTGGAGTCAGGCTTTTTTTATGGAAGAGAAAATAGACACCAAAGTAGCCTTCTTCTAACCTTAACGGAC
CTACAGTGCAAAAAGTTATCAAGAGACTGCATTATAGAGCGCACAAAGGAGAAAAAAAGTAATCTAAGAT
GCTTTGTTAGAAAAATAGCGCTCTCGGGATGCATTTTTGTAGAACAAAAAAGAAGTATAGATTCTTTGTT
GGTAAAATAGCGCTCTCGCGTTGCATTTCTGTTCTGTAAAAATGCAGCTCAGATTCTTTGTTTGAAAAAT
TAGCGCTCTCGCGTTGCATTTTTGTTTTACAAAAATGAAGCACAGATTCTTCGTTGGTAAAATAGCGCTT
TCGCGTTGCATTTCTGTTCTGTAAAAATGCAGCTCAGATTCTTTGTTTGAAAAATTAGCGCTCTCGCGTT
GCATTTTTGTTCTACAAAATGAAGCACAGATGCTTCGTTAACAAAGATATGCTATTGAAGTGCAAGATGG
AAACGCAGAAAATGAACCGGGGATGCGACGTGCAAGATTACCTATGCAATAGATGCAATAGTTTCTCCAG
GAACCGAAATACATACATTGTCTTCCGTAAAGCGCTAGACTATATATTATTATACAGGTTCAAATATACT
ATCTGTTTCAGGGAAAACTCCCAGGTTCGGATGTTCAAAATTCAATGATGGGTAACAAGTACGATCCGAT
TATGCGGTGTGAAATACCGCACAGATGCGTAAGGAGAAAATACCGCATCAGGCGCCATTCGCCATTCAGG
CTGCGCAACTGTTGGGAAGGGCGATCGGTGCGGGCCTCTTCGCTATTACGCCAGCTGGCGAAAGGGGGAT
GTGCTGCAAGGCGATTAAGTTGGGTAACGCCAGGGTTTTCCCAGTCACGACGTTGTAAAACGACGGCCAG
TGAATTGGCATGCCGGTAGAGGTGTGGTCAATAAGAGCGACCTCATGCTATACCTGAGAAAGCAACCTGA
CCTACAGGAAAGAGTTACTCAAGAATAAGAATTTTCGTTTTAAAACCTAAGAGTCACTTTAAAATTTGTA
TACACTTATTTTTTTTATAACTTATTTAATAATAAAAATCATAAATCATAAGAAATTCGCTTATTTAGAA
GTGTCAACAACGTATCTACCAACGATTTGACCCTTTTCCATCTTTTCGTAAATTTCTGGCAAGGTAGACA
AGCCGACAACCTTGATTGGAGACTTGACCAAACCTCTGGCGAAGAAGTCCAAAGCTGGATCCGCGCGTAA
TACGACTCACTATAGGGCGAATTGGGTACCGGGCCCCCCCTCGAGGTCGACCTGCAGCGGCCATCATGAA
TTAACTACACCACTTTGTACAAGAAAGCTGGGTGCGGCCGCTTATTTATACAATTCATCCATACCTAAAG
TGATCCCAGCAGCAGTAACGAATTCCAACAAAACCATATGATCTCTCTTTTCGTTTGGATCCTTAGACAA
CTTAGATTGAGTAGACAAGTAATGGTTATCTGGCAACAAAACTGGACCGTCACCAATTGGAGTGTTTTGT
TGGTAATGATCAGCTAATTGAACACCACCATCTTCAATGTTATGTCTAATCTTGAAGTTCGCCTTAATAC
CGTTCTTTTGCTTATCAGCAGTAATGTAAACGTTATCAGAGAAGTAATTATATTCCAACTTATGACCCAA
AATATTACCATCTTCCTTAAAATCAATACCCTTCAATTCAATTCTATTAACTAAAGTATCTCCTTCGAAC
TTAACTTCAGCTCTAGTCTTATAGTTACCATCATCCTTGAAGAAGATAGTTCTTTCTTGAACGTAACCTT
CTGGCATAGCAGACTTAAAGAAATCATGTTGCTTCATATGATCTGGGTATCTAGCGAAACATTGAACACC
CCAAGACAAAGTAGTAACCAAAGTTGGCCATGGAACTGGTAATTTACCTGTAGTACAAATGAATTTCAAA
GTTAATTTACCGTATGTTGCGTCACCTTCACCTTCACCGCTTACAGAGAACTTATGACCGTTAACGTCAC
CATCTAATTCTACTAAAATTGGCACTACACCAGTGAACAATTCTTCACCTTTACTAACCATGGTGGCGAC
CGGTGGATCCCGGGCCCGCGGTACCGTCGACTGCAGAATTCGAAGCTTCCCTCCCCCATAGCTCTGTTTC
CAGAGTGAAAGGAGAAGCAAACAGGAGAGACAGAGCCCCAGCACCACCACAGGATCCATGGGAGCCTTCT
CTTCCTGACAACTGGAAGCTGCAAGGGGTACCAGATCTGAGTCCGGTAGCGCTAGCAGCCTGCTTTTTTG
TACAAACTTGTGATGGCCGCGAATTCACTAGTCGAGGCTGGGGTATATTTTTTTTCTTTCTTTTGAATGT
GTGTATAAAAGAGAGAAAAAATGGTTATTTTCCAATTAATTAATTATTAACGATTGTTAAAGAAAAAATT
TATCAACGAGGTTGATAGAAAAAAAAAGTTTTTGTAGATATAGAAGAAAAAAAGATTTTCACTATTG
